>Addgene plasmid #211100 | pBiT3.1-N_FBXW11:1-542 | addgene full sequence | sequence record 425984 | Addgene NGS Result
AAGACGCGTTAATTAAGACGTCGGCAGTGAAAAAAATGCTTTATTTGTGAAATTTGTGATGCTATTGCTT
TATTTGTAACCATTATAAGCTGCAATAAACAAGTTAACAACAACAATTGCATTCATTTTATGTTTCAGGT
TCAGGGGGAGGTGTGGGAGGTTTTTTAAAGCAAGTAAAACCTCTACAAATGTGGTATGGCTGATTATGAT
CCGCGGCCGCAATACGTCGACGTTATCAGCTGACTTCGTACGAGAGCCTAGGATTATGGCGCGCCACTAG
TTATTAATAGTAATCAATTACGGGGTCATTAGTTCATAGCCCATATATGGAGTTCCGCGTTACATAACTT
ACGGTAAATGGCCCGCCTGGCTGACCGCCCAACGACCCCCGCCCATTGACGTCAATAATGACGTATGTTC
CCATAGTAACGCCAATAGGGACTTTCCATTGACGTCAATGGGTGGAGTATTTACGGTAAACTGCCCACTT
GGCAGTACATCAAGTGTATCATATGCCAAGTCCGCCCCCTATTGACGTCAATGACGGTAAATGGCCCGCC
TGGCATTATGCCCAGTACATGACCTTACGGGACTTTCCTACTTGGCAGTACATCTACGTATTAGTCATCG
CTATTACCATGGTGATGCGGTTTTGGCAGTACACCAATGGGCGTGGATAGCGGTTTGACTCACGGGGATT
TCCAAGTCTCCACCCCATTGACGTCAATGGGAGTTTGTTTTGGCACCAAAATCAACGGGACTTTCCAAAA
TGTCGTAATAACCCCGCCCCGTTGACGCAAATGGGCGGTAGGCGTGTACGGTGGGAGGTCTATATAAGCA
GAGCTGGTTTAGTGAACCGTCAGATCACTAGAATCTTTATTGCGGTAGTTTATCACAGTTAAATTGCTAA
CGCAGTCAGTGCTTCTGACACAACAGTCTCGAACTTAAGCTGCAGAAGTTGGTCGTGAGGCACTGGGCAG
GTAAGTATCAAGGTTACAAGACAGGTTTAAGGAGACCAATAGAAACTGGGCTTGTCGAGACAGAGAAGAC
TCTTGCGTTTCTGATAGGCACCTATTGGTCTTACTGACATCCACTTTGCCTTTCTCTCCACAGGTGTCCA
CTCCCAGTTCAATTACAGCTCTTAAGGCTAGAGTATTAATACGACTCACTATAGGGGTTAGCGATCGCCA
TGGTGAGCGGCTGGCGGCTGTTCAAGAAGATTAGCGGGAGCTCCGGTGGCTCGAGCGGTATGGAGCCCGA
CTCGGTGATTGAGGACAAGACCATCGAGCTCATGTGTTCTGTGCCAAGGTCTTTGTGGCTAGGCTGCGCC
AACCTGGTAGAGAGCATGTGCGCACTGAGTTGCCTGCAGAGCATGCCCAGTGTCAGATGTCTCCAGATAA
GTAATGGAACATCATCTGTGATCGTCTCCAGAAAGAGGCCATCAGAAGGAAACTATCAAAAAGAAAAAGA
CTTGTGTATTAAATATTTTGACCAGTGGTCTGAATCAGATCAAGTGGAATTTGTGGAACATCTTATTTCA
CGAATGTGTCATTATCAGCATGGACATATTAACTCTTACCTGAAGCCCATGTTGCAGCGGGACTTTATTA
CCGCTTTACCAGAGCAAGGCTTAGATCACATAGCAGAAAACATTCTTTCGTACCTGGATGCCAGGTCTCT
GTGTGCAGCAGAGCTGGTATGTAAAGAATGGCAGCGAGTGATCTCAGAAGGAATGCTTTGGAAGAAGCTG
ATTGAACGAATGGTACGCACTGATCCCCTATGGAAAGGACTTTCAGAAAGAAGAGGGTGGGATCAGTACC
TGTTTAAAAACAGACCCACAGATGGCCCTCCAAATTCATTTTATAGGTCATTATACCCAAAGATTATCCA
GGATATAGAGACTATAGAATCTAACTGGCGGTGTGGACGACACAACTTGCAGAGGATTCAGTGCCGCTCT
GAAAATAGTAAAGGTGTCTACTGTTTACAGTACGATGATGAAAAAATTATCAGTGGCCTACGAGATAATT
CTATTAAGATATGGGATAAAACCAGCCTGGAATGTTTGAAAGTGTTAACAGGACACACAGGCTCTGTCCT
CTGTCTGCAGTATGATGAGCGTGTCATTGTAACTGGCTCTTCAGATTCTACGGTGAGAGTGTGGGATGTG
AACACGGGTGAAGTTCTTAACACATTGATCCACCACAATGAGGCTGTATTGCACTTACGCTTCAGCAATG
GACTGATGGTGACCTGTTCCAAGGACCGCTCCATTGCTGTGTGGGACATGGCTTCTGCGACCGACATCAC
TTTACGCCGTGTCCTGGTTGGCCACCGGGCTGCCGTCAATGTAGTAGACTTTGACGACAAGTACATCGTG
TCTGCCTCTGGTGACAGGACCATCAAAGTCTGGAGCACGAGCACCTGTGAATTTGTTCGTACTCTCAATG
GGCACAAGCGGGGCATTGCCTGTCTCCAGTACAGGGATCGCCTGGTTGTTAGTGGATCATCAGATAATAC
CATTAGGCTCTGGGATATTGAATGTGGTGCCTGTTTAAGAGTCCTAGAGGGACATGAAGAATTGGTCCGA
TGCATCCGGTTTGATAACAAGAGGATTGTCAGTGGGGCCTATGATGGGAAAATTAAAGTTTGGGACTTGC
AAGCTGCTCTTGACCCTCGAGCCCCAGCAAGCACATTGTGTTTGCGCACATTGGTGGAACATTCTGGACG
TGTGTTTCGGCTCCAGTTTGATGAGTTTCAGATCATCAGCAGCTCCCATGATGACACTATTTTGATTTGG
GATTTCTTAAATGTGCCTCCCAGTGCCCAGAATGAGACCCGTTCTCCCTCCAGAACATACACTTACATCT
CTAGATAATCTAGAGGTCAAGCTTCGGGGGTTTAAACCTGCAGGCATGCAAGCTGATTTGGCTGCTGCCA
CCGCTGAGCAAGGCCGCTTCGAGCAGACATGATAAGATACATTGATGAGTTTGGACAAACCACAACTAGA
ATGCAGTGAAAAAAATGCTTTATTTGTGAAATTTGTGATGCTATTGCTTTATTTGTAACCATTATAAGCT
GCAATAAACAAGTTAACAACAACAATTGCATTCATTTTATGTTTCAGGTTCAGGGGGAGATGTGGGAGGT
TTTTTTAAGCAAGTAAAACCTCTACAAATGTGGTAAAATCTTAATTAAGACTTCTAATATAACTTCGTAT
AGCATACATTATACGAAGTTATGGTTCCACTGTTGACAATTAATCATCGGCATAGTATATCGGCATAGTA
TAATACGACAAGGTGAGGAACTAAACCCAGGAGGCAGATCATGATTGAACAAGATGGATTGCACGCAGGT
TCTCCGGCCGCTTGGGTGGAGAGGCTATTCGGCTATGACTGGGCACAACAGACAATCGGCTGCTCTGATG
CCGCCGTGTTCCGGCTGTCAGCGCAGGGGCGCCCGGTTCTTTTTGTCAAGACCGACCTGTCCGGTGCCCT
GAATGAACTGCAGGACGAGGCAGCGCGGCTATCGTGGCTGGCCACGACGGGCGTTCCTTGCGCAGCTGTG
CTCGACGTTGTCACTGAAGCGGGAAGGGACTGGCTGCTATTGGGCGAAGTGCCGGGGCAGGATCTCCTGT
CATCTCACCTTGCTCCTGCCGAGAAAGTATCCATCATGGCTGATGCAATGCGGCGGCTGCATACGCTTGA
TCCGGCTACCTGCCCATTCGACCACCAAGCGAAACATCGCATCGAGCGAGCACGTACTCGGATGGAAGCC
GGTCTTGTCGATCAGGATGATCTGGACGAAGAGCATCAGGGGCTCGCGCCAGCCGAACTGTTCGCCAGGC
TCAAGGCGCGCATGCCCGACGGCGAGGATCTCGTCGTGACCCATGGCGATGCCTGCTTGCCGAATATCAT
GGTGGAAAATGGCCGCTTTTCTGGATTCATCGACTGTGGCCGGCTGGGTGTGGCGGACCGCTATCAGGAC
ATAGCGTTGGCTACCCGTGATATTGCTGAAGAGCTTGGCGGCGAATGGGCTGACCGCTTCCTCGTGCTTT
ACGGTATCGCCGCTCCCGATTCGCAGCGCATCGCCTTCTATCGCCTTCTTGACGAGTTCTTCTGATTCGA
AATGACCGACCAAGCGACGCCCAACCGGTATCAGCTCACTCAAAGGCGGTAATACGGTTATCCACAGAAT
CAGGGGATAACGCAGGAAAGAACATGTGAGCAAAAGGCCAGCAAAAGGCCAGGAACCGTAAAAAGGCCGC
GTTGCTGGCGTTTTTCCATAGGCTCCGCCCCCCTGACGAGCATCACAAAAATCGACGCTCAAGTCAGAGG
TGGCGAAACCCGACAGGACTATAAAGATACCAGGCGTTTCCCCCTGGAAGCTCCCTCGTGCGCTCTCCTG
TTCCGACCCTGCCGCTTACCGGATACCTGTCCGCCTTTCTCCCTTCGGGAAGCGTGGCGCTTTCTCATAG
CTCACGCTGTAGGTATCTCAGTTCGGTGTAGGTCGTTCGCTCCAAGCTGGGCTGTGTGCACGAACCCCCC
GTTCAGCCCGACCGCTGCGCCTTATCCGGTAACTATCGTCTTGAGTCCAACCCGGTAAGACACGACTTAT
CGCCACTGGCAGCAGCCACTGGTAACAGGATTAGCAGAGCGAGGTATGTAGGCGGTGCTACAGAGTTCTT
GAAGTGGTGGCCTAACTACGGCTACACTAGAAGGACAGTATTTGGTATCTGCGCTCTGCTGAAGCCAGTT
ACCTTCGGAAAAAGAGTTGGTAGCTCTTGATCCGGCAAACAAACCACCGCTGGTAGCGGTGGTTTTTTTG
TTTGCAAGCAGCAGATTACGCGCAGAAAAAAAGGATTTCAAGAAGATCCTTTGATCTTTTCTACGGGGTC
TGACGCTCAGTGGAACGAAAACTCACGTTAAGGGATTTTGGTCATGAGATTATCAAAAAGGATCTTCACC
TAGATCCTTTTATAGTCCGGAATCGTCACACAAAAAACCAACACACAGATGTAATGAAAATAAAGATATT
TTATTGCGGCCATCGTGATGGCTAGAGTTTAGCCCTCCCACACATAACCAGAGGGCAGCAATTCACGAAT
CCCAACTGCCGTCGGCTGTCCATCACTGTCCTTCACTATGGCTTTGATCCCAGGATGCAGATCGAGAAGC
ACCTGTCGGCACCGTCCGCAGGGGCTCAAGATGCCCCTGTTCTCATTTCCGATCGCGACGATACAAGTCA
GGTTGCCAGCTGCCGCAGCAGCAGCAGTGCCCAGCACCACGAGTTCTGCACAAGGTCCCCCAGTAAAATG
ATATACATTGACACCAGTGAAGATGCGGCCGTCGCTAGAGAGAGCTGCGCTGGCGACGCTGTAGTCTTCA
GAGATGGGGATGCTGTTGATTGTAGCCGTTGCTCTTTCAATGAGGGTGGATTCTTCTTGAGACAAAGGCT
TGGCCATGGTGGCGCTAGTGTCAGAAGAATCGAGCTTTTTGCAAAAGCCTAGGCCTCCAAAAAAGCCTCC
TCACTACTTCTGGAATAGCTCAGAGGCCGAGGCGGCCTCGGCCTCTGCATAAATAAAAAAAATTAGTCAG
CCATGGGGCGGAGAATGGGCGGAACTGGGCGGAGTTAGGGGCGGGATGGGCGGAGTTAGGGGCGGGACTA
TGGTTGCTGACTAATTGAGATGCATGCTTTGCATACTTCTGCCTGCTGGGGAGCCTGGGGACTTTCCACA
CCTGGTTGCTGACTAATTGAGATGCATGCTTTGCATACTTCTGCCTGCTGGGGAGCCTGGGGACTTTCCA
CACCCTAACTGACACACATTCCACAGCTGGTTCTTTCCGCCTCAGAAGGTACCTAACCAAGTTCCTCTTT
CAGAGGTTATTTCAGGCCATGGTGCTGCGC
Features (pLannotate 1.2.2; 17 found; start..end, strand, type, name):
     24..105     -  polyA_signal   SV40 poly(A) signal: SV40 polyadenylation signal
    128..211     -  CDS            large T antigen (fragment): large T antigen from SV40 (simian virus 40)
    276..641     +  enhancer       CMV enhancer: human cytomegalovirus immediate early enhancer
    643..842     +  promoter       CMV promoter: human cytomegalovirus (CMV) immediate early promoter
    981..1113    +  intron         chimeric intron: chimera between introns from human β-globin and immunoglobulin heavy chain genes
   1157..1175    +  promoter       T7 promoter: promoter for bacteriophage T7 RNA polymerase
   1250..2875    +  CDS            FBXW11: FBW1B_HUMAN - Also known as BTRCP2, FBW1B, FBXW1B, KIAA0696. Experimental evidence at protein level: Swiss-Prot protein existence level 1. (Microbial infection) Target of human immunodeficiency virus type 1 (HIV-1) protein VPU to polyubiquitinate and deplete BST2 from cells and antagonize its antiviral action. From Homo sapiens (Human).
   2906..2924    +  misc_feature   MCS (fragment): pUC18/19 multiple cloning site
   2973..3094    -  polyA_signal   SV40 poly(A) signal: SV40 polyadenylation signal
   3117..3185    -  CDS            large T antigen (fragment): large T antigen from SV40 (simian virus 40)
   3209..3242    +  protein_bind   loxP: Cre-mediated recombination occurs in the 8-bp core sequence (GCATACAT). Cre recombinase
   3252..3299    +  promoter       EM7 promoter: synthetic bacterial promoter&nbsp
   3331..4122    +  CDS            neo: KKA2_KLEPN - Also known as kan, nptII. Experimental evidence at protein level: Swiss-Prot protein existence level 1. Resistance to kanamycin, neomycin, paromomycin, ribostamycin, butirosin and gentamicin B. From Klebsiella pneumoniae.
   4283..4871    -  rep_origin     ori: high-copy-number ColE1/pMB1/pBR322/pUC origin of replication
   4997..5045    -  polyA_signal   poly(A) signal: synthetic polyadenylation signal
   5069..5467    -  CDS            BSD: blasticidin S deaminase; Aspergillus terreus BSD; confers resistance to blasticidin
   5498..5855    -  promoter       SV40 promoter: SV40 enhancer and early promoter
