[The description below was written by a language model from this plasmid's Addgene catalogue record and pLannotate feature annotations shown in this document.]
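Description:
pBiT3.1-N_FBXW11:1-542 is a mammalian expression plasmid built on Promega's pBiT3.1-N backbone, carrying full-length, wild-type human FBXW11 (residues M1–R542, a 1,626 bp open reading frame derived from a Mammalian Gene Collection clone). The insert was placed between retained XhoI and XbaI sites by ligation-independent cloning. Transcription is driven by the CMV immediate-early enhancer and promoter, followed by a chimeric β-globin/immunoglobulin intron that promotes efficient processing of the transcript, and is terminated by an SV40 polyadenylation signal. A T7 promoter upstream of the coding region serves as a sequencing primer site and could support in vitro transcription. The protein is fused at its N terminus to the short HiBiT peptide through a flexible glycine-serine linker. HiBiT complements the LgBiT fragment to reconstitute NanoLuc luciferase, allowing luminescent detection and quantification of the tagged protein.

The plasmid replicates in E. coli at high copy from a ColE1/pUC-type origin and is selected with kanamycin, conferred by a neo (nptII) gene under the bacterial EM7 promoter; a loxP site lies just upstream of this cassette. The catalogue lists neomycin/G418 as the mammalian selectable marker, but the annotated sequence shows only a bacterial promoter ahead of neo and instead contains a blasticidin S deaminase cassette driven by the SV40 early promoter with a synthetic poly(A) signal, so the two sources do not fully agree on the mammalian selection. FBXW11 is a WD40-repeat F-box protein, and the construct was deposited with a study evaluating the ligandability of WD40 repeat proteins. The record does not state which assays it was used in, though a HiBiT fusion suits luminescence-based measurement of the protein in cells.
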