Addgene plasmid #211100: pBiT3.1-N_FBXW11:1-542
Purpose: Mammalian expression of full-length human FBXW11. N-terminal HiBiT tag.
Depositing lab: Cheryl Arrowsmith. Publication: A Target Class Ligandability Evaluation of WD40 Repeat-Containing Proteins. Ackloo S, Li F, Szewczyk M, Seitova A, Loppnau P, Zeng H, Xu J, Ahmad S, Arnautova YA, Baghaie AJ, Beldar S, Bolotokova A, Centrella PA, Chau I, Clark MA, Cuozzo JW, Dehghani-Tafti S, Disch JS, Dong A, Dumas A, Feng JA, Ghiabi P, Gibson E, Gilmer J, Goldman B, Green SR, Guie MA, Guilinger JP, Harms N, Herasymenko O, Houliston S, Hutchinson A, Kearnes S, Keefe AD, Kimani SW, Kramer T, Kutera M, Kwak HA, Lento C, Li Y, Liu J, Loup J, Machado RAC, Mulhern CJ, Perveen S, Righetto GL, Riley P, Shrestha S, Sigel EA, Silva M, Sintchak MD, Slakman BL, Taylor RD, Thompson J, Torng W, Underkoffler C, von Rechenberg M, Walsh RT, Watson I, Wilson DJ, Wolf E, Yadav M, Yazdi AK, Zhang J, Zhang Y, Santhakumar V, Edwards AM, Barsyte-Lovejoy D, Schapira M, Brown PJ, Halabelian L, Arrowsmith CH. J Med Chem. 2025 Jan 23;68(2):1092-1112. doi: 10.1021/acs.jmedchem.4c02010. Epub 2024 Nov 4. PubMed 39495097.
Backbone
  Vector backbone: pBiT3.1-N
  Backbone manufacturer: Promega
  Vector type: Mammalian Expression
  Selectable markers: Neomycin (select with G418)
Growth in bacteria
  Bacterial resistance: Kanamycin, 50 μg/mL
  Growth temperature: 37°C
  Growth strain: DH5alpha
  Copy number: High Copy
Gene/Insert
  Gene/Insert name: FBXW11:M1-R542
  Species: H. sapiens (human)
  Insert size (bp): 1626
  Mutation: wild type
  Entrez Gene: FBXW11 (a.k.a. BTRC2, BTRCP2, FBW1B, FBXW1B, Fbw11, Hos, NEDJED)
  Promoter: CMV
  Tag / fusion protein: MVSGWRLFKKISGSSGGSSG (N terminal on insert)
  Cloning method: Ligation Independent Cloning
  Sequencing primers: 5′ T7; 3′ TTGCTCAGCGGTGGCAGCAG
Resource information
  A portion of this plasmid was derived from a plasmid made by: Mammalian Gene Collection (BC026213)
Terms and licenses: Academic/Nonprofit Terms; Industry Terms: Not Available to Industry
Depositor comments: 5' Cloning Site: Xho1 (not destroyed), 3' Cloning Site: Xba1 (not destroyed).
How to cite: pBiT3.1-N_FBXW11:1-542 was a gift from Cheryl Arrowsmith (Addgene plasmid # 211100 ; http://n2t.net/addgene:211100 ; RRID:Addgene_211100)
