>Addgene plasmid #211100 | pBiT3.1-N_FBXW11:1-542 | depositor partial sequence | sequence record 411680 | Insert sequence
ATGGAGCCCGACTCGGTGATTGAGGACAAGACCATCGAGCTCATGTGTTCTGTGCCAAGGTCTTTGTGGC
TAGGCTGCGCCAACCTGGTAGAGAGCATGTGCGCACTGAGTTGCCTGCAGAGCATGCCCAGTGTCAGATG
TCTCCAGATAAGTAATGGAACATCATCTGTGATCGTCTCCAGAAAGAGGCCATCAGAAGGAAACTATCAA
AAAGAAAAAGACTTGTGTATTAAATATTTTGACCAGTGGTCTGAATCAGATCAAGTGGAATTTGTGGAAC
ATCTTATTTCACGAATGTGTCATTATCAGCATGGACATATTAACTCTTACCTGAAGCCCATGTTGCAGCG
GGACTTTATTACCGCTTTACCAGAGCAAGGCTTAGATCACATAGCAGAAAACATTCTTTCGTACCTGGAT
GCCAGGTCTCTGTGTGCAGCAGAGCTGGTATGTAAAGAATGGCAGCGAGTGATCTCAGAAGGAATGCTTT
GGAAGAAGCTGATTGAACGAATGGTACGCACTGATCCCCTATGGAAAGGACTTTCAGAAAGAAGAGGGTG
GGATCAGTACCTGTTTAAAAACAGACCCACAGATGGCCCTCCAAATTCATTTTATAGGTCATTATACCCA
AAGATTATCCAGGATATAGAGACTATAGAATCTAACTGGCGGTGTGGACGACACAACTTGCAGAGGATTC
AGTGCCGCTCTGAAAATAGTAAAGGTGTCTACTGTTTACAGTACGATGATGAAAAAATTATCAGTGGCCT
ACGAGATAATTCTATTAAGATATGGGATAAAACCAGCCTGGAATGTTTGAAAGTGTTAACAGGACACACA
GGCTCTGTCCTCTGTCTGCAGTATGATGAGCGTGTCATTGTAACTGGCTCTTCAGATTCTACGGTGAGAG
TGTGGGATGTGAACACGGGTGAAGTTCTTAACACATTGATCCACCACAATGAGGCTGTATTGCACTTACG
CTTCAGCAATGGACTGATGGTGACCTGTTCCAAGGACCGCTCCATTGCTGTGTGGGACATGGCTTCTGCG
ACCGACATCACTTTACGCCGTGTCCTGGTTGGCCACCGGGCTGCCGTCAATGTAGTAGACTTTGACGACA
AGTACATCGTGTCTGCCTCTGGTGACAGGACCATCAAAGTCTGGAGCACGAGCACCTGTGAATTTGTTCG
TACTCTCAATGGGCACAAGCGGGGCATTGCCTGTCTCCAGTACAGGGATCGCCTGGTTGTTAGTGGATCA
TCAGATAATACCATTAGGCTCTGGGATATTGAATGTGGTGCCTGTTTAAGAGTCCTAGAGGGACATGAAG
AATTGGTCCGATGCATCCGGTTTGATAACAAGAGGATTGTCAGTGGGGCCTATGATGGGAAAATTAAAGT
TTGGGACTTGCAAGCTGCTCTTGACCCTCGAGCCCCAGCAAGCACATTGTGTTTGCGCACATTGGTGGAA
CATTCTGGACGTGTGTTTCGGCTCCAGTTTGATGAGTTTCAGATCATCAGCAGCTCCCATGATGACACTA
TTTTGATTTGGGATTTCTTAAATGTGCCTCCCAGTGCCCAGAATGAGACCCGTTCTCCCTCCAGAACATA
CACTTACATCTCTAGA
